Addgene plasmid #195737: pUC57-mini v2-HF24_F23
Purpose: This plasmid carries a fragment from a 24-fragment lacI/lacZ cassette split that was designed as a Golden Gate assembly with high fidelity.
Depositing lab: Eric Cantor. Depositing organization: New England Biolabs. Publication: Comprehensive Profiling of Four Base Overhang Ligation Fidelity by T4 DNA Ligase and Application to DNA Assembly. Potapov V, Ong JL, Kucera RB, Langhorst BW, Bilotti K, Pryor JM, Cantor EJ, Canton B, Knight TF, Evans TC Jr, Lohman GJS. ACS Synth Biol. 2018 Nov 16;7(11):2665-2674. doi: 10.1021/acssynbio.8b00333. Epub 2018 Oct 29. PubMed 30335370.
Backbone
  Vector backbone: pUC57-mini
  Vector type: Synthetic Biology
Growth in bacteria
  Bacterial resistance: Ampicillin, 100 μg/mL
  Growth temperature: 37°C
  Growth strain: DH5alpha
  Copy number: High Copy
Gene/Insert
  Gene/Insert name: Fragment#23 of 24 fragment splits in lacI/lacZ cassette
  Species: E.coli
  Cloning method: Restriction Enzyme; 5′ cloning site Unknown (unknown if destroyed)
Terms and licenses: Academic/Nonprofit Terms; Industry Terms: Not Available to Industry
How to cite: pUC57-mini v2-HF24_F23 was a gift from Eric Cantor (Addgene plasmid # 195737 ; http://n2t.net/addgene:195737 ; RRID:Addgene_195737)
