[The description below was written by a language model from this plasmid's Addgene catalogue record and pLannotate feature annotations shown in this document.]
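Description:
pUC57-mini v2-HF24_F23 is a small, high-copy bacterial cloning plasmid built on the pUC57-mini backbone and classed as a synthetic biology part vector. It is propagated in E. coli through a ColE1/pMB1/pUC-type origin of replication and selected with ampicillin, using a β-lactamase (AmpR) gene driven by its native bla promoter. The sequence record is about 2.06 kb and is labelled a partial NGS result, so it may not cover the whole plasmid.

The insert is fragment 23 from a set of 24 pieces into which an E. coli lacI/lacZ cassette was divided. The split was designed as a Golden Gate assembly whose junction overhangs were chosen for high ligation fidelity. In this kind of system, each fragment sits in its own holding plasmid. A Type IIS restriction enzyme releases the fragments with unique four-base overhangs, and ligase joins them in a defined order in a single reaction. The record does not name the Type IIS enzyme, the flanking sites, or the overhang sequences.

The automated annotation fits a short segment of the lac region: a partial lacI coding sequence of roughly 120 bp followed by the CAP binding site that lies upstream of the lac promoter. A very short match annotated as a tetracycline resistance fragment lies just beyond it. At under 40 bp it cannot encode a functional marker and is probably an incidental or backbone-derived hit. On its own the plasmid expresses no functional repressor or reporter. It serves as one component of a 24-part test assembly for evaluating the fidelity and efficiency of multi-fragment Golden Gate reactions.
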