Features (pLannotate 1.2.2; 6 found; start..end, strand, type, name):
     16..138     +  CDS            lacI (fragment): lac repressor; lacI; The lac repressor binds to the lac operator to inhibit transcription in E. coli. This inhibition can be relieved by adding lactose or isopropyl-β-D-thiogalactopyranoside (IPTG).
    151..172     +  protein_bind   CAP binding site: CAP binding activates transcription in the presence of cAMP. E. coli catabolite activator protein
    187..223     +  CDS            TcR (fragment): tetracycline efflux protein; tet; confers resistance to tetracycline
    301..889     -  rep_origin     ori: high-copy-number ColE1/pMB1/pBR322/pUC origin of replication
   1060..1920    -  CDS            AmpR: β-lactamase; bla; confers resistance to ampicillin, carbenicillin, and related antibiotics
   1921..2025    -  promoter       AmpR promoter: bla
>Addgene plasmid #195737 | pUC57-mini v2-HF24_F23 | addgene full sequence | sequence record 385577 | Addgene Partial NGS Result
CCAATGATGGTCTCAGTCTCACTGGTGAAAAGAAAAACCACCCTGGCGCCCAATACGCAAACCGCCTCTC
CCCGCGCGTTGGCCGATTCATTAATGCAGCTGGCACGACAGGTTTCCCGACTGGAAAGCGGGCAGTGAGC
GCAACGCAATTAATGTAAGTTAGCTCACTCATTAGGCACCGGGATCTCGACCGATGCCCTTGAGAGCCTT
CAACCCAGTCAGCGAGACCATCGGAAAGAACATGTGAGCAAAAGGCCAGCAAAAGGCCAGGAACCGTAAA
AAGGCCGCGTTGCTGGCGTTTTTCCATAGGCTCCGCCCCCCTGACGAGCATCACAAAAATCGACGCTCAA
GTCAGAGGTGGCGAAACCCGACAGGACTATAAAGATACCAGGCGTTTCCCCCTGGAAGCTCCCTCGTGCG
CTCTCCTGTTCCGACCCTGCCGCTTACCGGATACCTGTCCGCCTTTCTCCCTTCGGGAAGCGTGGCGCTT
TCTCATAGCTCACGCTGTAGGTATCTCAGTTCGGTGTAGGTCGTTCGCTCCAAGCTGGGCTGTGTGCACG
AACCCCCCGTTCAGCCCGACCGCTGCGCCTTATCCGGTAACTATCGTCTTGAGTCCAACCCGGTAAGACA
CGACTTATCGCCACTGGCAGCAGCCACTGGTAACAGGATTAGCAGAGCGAGGTATGTAGGCGGTGCTACA
GAGTTCTTGAAGTGGTGGCCTAACTACGGCTACACTAGAAGAACAGTATTTGGTATCTGCGCTCTGCTGA
AGCCAGTTACCTTCGGAAAAAGAGTTGGTAGCTCTTGATCCGGCAAACAAACCACCGCTGGTAGCGGTGG
TTTTTTTGTTTGCAAGCAGCAGATTACGCGCAGAAAAAAAGGATCTCAAGAAGATCCTTTGATCTTTTCT
ACGGGGTCTGACGCTCAGTGGAACGAAAACTCACGTTAAGGGATTTTGGTCATGAGATTATCAAAAAGGA
TCTTCACCTAGATCCTTTTAAATTAAAAATGAAGTTTTAAATCAATCTAAAGTATATATGAGTAAACTTG
GTCTGACAGTTACCAATGCTTAATCAGTGAGGCACCTATCTCAGCGATCTGTCTATTTCGTTCATCCATA
GTTGCCTGACTCCCCGTCGTGTAGATAACTACGATACGGGAGGGCTTACCATCTGGCCCCAGTGCTGCAA
TGATACCGCGAGATCCACGCTCACCGGCTCCAGATTTATCAGCAATAAACCAGCCAGCCGGAAGGGCCGA
GCGCAGAAGTGGTCCTGCAACTTTATCCGCCTCCATCCAGTCTATTAATTGTTGCCGGGAAGCTAGAGTA
AGTAGTTCGCCAGTTAATAGTTTGCGCAACGTTGTTGCCATTGCTACAGGCATCGTGGTGTCACGCTCGT
CGTTTGGTATGGCTTCATTCAGCTCCGGTTCCCAACGATCAAGGCGAGTTACATGATCCCCCATGTTGTG
CAAAAAAGCGGTTAGCTCCTTCGGTCCTCCGATCGTTGTCAGAAGTAAGTTGGCCGCAGTGTTATCACTC
ATGGTTATGGCAGCACTGCATAATTCTCTTACTGTCATGCCATCCGTAAGATGCTTTTCTGTGACTGGTG
AGTACTCAACCAAGTCATTCTGAGAATAGTGTATGCGGCGACCGAGTTGCTCTTGCCCGGCGTCAATACG
GGATAATACCGCGCCACATAGCAGAACTTTAAAAGTGCTCATCATTGGAAAACGTTCTTCGGGGCGAAAA
CTCTCAAGGATCTTACCGCTGTTGAGATCCAGTTCGATGTAACCCACTCGTGCACCCAACTGATCTTCAG
CATCTTTTACTTTCACCAGCGTTTCTGGGTGAGCAAAAACAGGAAGGCAAAATGCCGCAAAAAAGGGAAT
AAGGGCGACACGGAAATGTTGAATACTCATACTCTTCCTTTTTCAATATTATTGAAGCATTTATCAGGGT
TATTGTCTCATGAGCGGATACATATTTGAATGTATTTAGAAAAATAAACAAATAGGGGTTCCGCGCACAT
TTCCCCGAAAAGTGCCACCTGACGTC
